>Addgene plasmid #70826 | pFOSGE_COF1B08 | depositor partial sequence | sequence record 126768 | insert
ATGGATAGTGAGTTCCTGGAGCTGACGCAGCTGCTGCCCCGCTGGGTGGATCTGGAAAATGTGGTCCGTG
GTGAAGTCGAGGCGCGCTACATACTCAAAAGAGCCGCGGATCACCTGGCGAACTTGAGGTCTGGCGGAGA
TTCCGGGGCGGAGGAAACCGGATATCTGGTAGGTGCGCTGGTGGACAGGAACTGGGAACGCATTCACACA
GGGCACTTCAGCCAGGTTCCCTTGGTCACGAGGAAGATATACGCCATAGCCTGTTGCTTCAAGATTTTTT
TCCTTCTCTTGGAGAGCACTAGTCCCGCCCAGAAGGATGCGTGCAGTGAGATCCTCGATGAGGCTCAACT
TTTGGGTTGCATGGAGGATTGGAGTGAACTGAAAGTCGCCCTAATGGATTATCTCGACAAGGATGGAGCA
GTAGCACTGAATTCCGCACCACTTCCAACTCTAGAGCCATTAACCCGAGTAACCTCCAACTGTGATATAC
CCCAACTGGACGCTCCCAGTCTAGAAGAGTTCCAGACAAAGTGCTTTGAGGCAGGACAACCCACACTCCT
GCTCAACACCATCCAGCATTGGCCTGCACTGCACAAATGGCTGGATCTCAATTACCTTCTCCAAGTGGCC
GGGAATCGCACGGTGCCCATTGAAATAGGTTCCAACTATGCCAGCGATGAATGGTCCCAGCAGCTGGTGA
AGATCCGCGACTTCCTGAGCAGACAATTCGGAAAGGAACCAAGCAAGGCTGGCCAAAATATCGAGTATCT
CGCTCAGCACGAGCTCTTCGCCCAGATACCAGCCCTCAAAGAGGATATATCCATTCCCGACTACTGCACC
ATCAGCAACGAAGATACCCCAGGAGCTGTGGACATCAAAGCCTGGCTGGGACCAGCTGGAACCGTATCTC
CCATGCACTACGATCCCAAGCACAACTTGCTGTGCCAGGTATTCGGTTCGAAGAGGATCATCCTAGCTGC
TCCTGCAGACACAGACAATCTGTATCCCCACGACAGTGAGTTTTTGGCCAATACAGCGCGAATAGATGCT
GCTCAACTGGATCCTGAAACATATCCCTTGGTAGCCAAGGTGAAGTTCTACCAGCTGCTCCTGCAACCTG
GTGACTGTTTGTACATGCCACCCAAATGGTGGCACTATGTGAGATCTGAAGCTCCTAGCTTCTCTGTAAG
CTTCTGGTGGGAG
