>Addgene plasmid #70826 | pFOSGE_COF1B08 | addgene partial sequence | sequence record 130802 | M13-F20 5'-TGTAAAACGACGGCCAGT-3'
ATTTTGACTGATAGTGACCTGTTCGTTGCAACAAATTGATGAGCAATGCTTTTTTATAATGCCAACTTTG
TACAAAAAAGCAGGCTTCATGGATAGTGAGTTCCTGGAGCTGACGCAGCTGCTGCCCCGCTGGGTGGATC
TGGAAAATGTGGTCCGTGGTGAAGTCGAGGCGCGCTACATACTCAAAAGAGCCGCGGATCACCTGGCGAA
CTTGAGGTCTGGCGGAGATTCCGGGGCGGAGGAAACCGGATATCTGGTAGGTGCGCTGGTGGACAGGAAC
TGGGAACGCATTCACACAGGGCACTTCAGCCAGGTTCCCTTGGTCACGAGGAAGATATACGCCATAGCCT
GTTGCTTCAAGATTTTTTTCCTTCTCTTGGAGAGCACTAGTCCCGCCCAGAAGGATGCGTGCAGTGAGAT
CCTCGATGAGGCTCAACTTTTGGGTTGCATGGAGGATTGGAGTGAACTGAAAGTCGCCCTAATGGATTAT
CTCGACAAGGATGGAGCAGTAGCACTGAATTCCGCACCACTTCCAACTCTAGAGCCATTAACCCGAGTAA
CCTCCAACTGTGATATACCCCAACTGGACGCTCCCAGTCTAGAAGAGTTCCAGACAAAGTGCTTTGAGGC
AGGACAACCCACACTCCTGCTCAACACCATCCAGCATTGGCCTGCACTGCACAAATGGCTGGATCTCAAT
TACCTTCTCCAAGTGGCCGGGAATCGCACGGTGCCCATTGAAATAGGTTCCAACTATGCCAGCGATGAAT
GGTCCCAGCAGCTGGTGAAGATCCGCGACT
