>Addgene plasmid #70826 | pFOSGE_COF1B08 | addgene partial sequence | sequence record 130803 | M13-Rev 5'-CAGGAAACAGCTATGACC-3'
ATAATGATTTTATTTTGACTGATAGTGACCTGTTCGTTGCAACAAATTGATAAGCAATGCTTTCTTATAA
TGCCAACTTTGTACAAGAAAGCTGGGTCCTCCCACCAGAAGCTTACAGAGAAGCTAGGAGCTTCAGATCT
CACATAGTGCCACCATTTGGGTGGCATGTACAAACAGTCACCAGGTTGCAGGAGCAGCTGGTAGAACTTC
ACCTTGGCTACCAAGGGATATGTTTCAGGATCCAGTTGAGCAGCATCTATTCGCGCTGTATTGGCCAAAA
ACTCACTGTCGTGGGGATACAGATTGTCTGTGTCTGCAGGAGCAGCTAGGATGATCCTCTTCGAACCGAA
TACCTGGCACAGCAAGTTGTGCTTGGGATCGTAGTGCATGGGAGATACGGTTCCAGCTGGTCCCAGCCAG
GCTTTGATGTCCACAGCTCCTGGGGTATCTTCGTTGCTGATGGTGCAGTAGTCGGGAATGGATATATCCT
CTTTGAGGGCTGGTATCTGGGCGAAGAGCTCGTGCTGAGCGAGATACTCGATATTTTGGCCAGCCTTGCT
TGGTTCCTTTCCGAATTGTCTGCTCAGGAAGTCGCGGATCTTCACCAGCTGCTGGGACCATTCATCGCTG
GCATAGTTGGAACCTATTTCAATGGGCACCGTGCGATTCCCGGCCACTTGGAGAAGGTAATTGAGATCCA
GCCATTTGTGCAGTGCAGGCCAATGCTGGATGGTGTTGAGCAGGAGTGTGGGTTGTCCTGCCTCAAAGCA
CTTTGTCTGGAACTCTTCTAGACTGGGAGCGTCCAGTTGG
