[The description below was written by a language model from this plasmid's Addgene catalogue record.]
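Description:
pFOSGE_COF1B08 is a Gateway entry clone built on the commercial pDONR221 donor backbone. It carries the Drosophila melanogaster gene CG13902 as an insert of about 1.2 kb, linked in the record to a specific annotated fly transcript. The plasmid is maintained in standard E. coli cloning strains at high copy number and is selected with kanamycin. The insert was introduced by Gateway recombination. In a pDONR221-derived clone this normally means that a BP reaction replaced the donor vector's counter-selectable cassette, leaving the insert flanked by attL sites. The record includes no feature table, so the exact boundaries, the presence or absence of a stop codon, and any added sequences around the insert are not stated.

As an entry clone, the plasmid is not an expression construct. The record lists no promoter, tag or reporter associated with the insert, and entry vectors of this type generally lack elements for driving expression in eukaryotic cells. Its role is to act as a sequence-verifiable source of the CG13902 insert, with M13 forward and reverse primer sites available for sequencing across the insert. From here the insert can be moved by LR recombination into any compatible destination vector that supplies the desired promoter, fusion partners and host-specific elements. The clone was deposited in connection with a study of the context-dependent regulatory functions of transcriptional regulators, which suggests CG13902 was one of the factors examined there. The record does not describe the particular destination vectors or assays used.
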