Addgene plasmid #70826: pFOSGE_COF1B08
Purpose: Gateway entry clone
Depositing lab: Alexander Stark. Depositing organization: Research Institute of Molecular Pathology (IMP). Publication: Transcriptional regulators form diverse groups with context-dependent regulatory functions. Stampfel G, Kazmar T, Frank O, Wienerroither S, Reiter F, Stark A. Nature. 2015 Nov 9. doi: 10.1038/nature15545. PubMed 26550828.
Backbone
  Vector backbone: pDONR221
  Backbone manufacturer: Invitrogen
  Backbone size w/o insert (bp): 4762
  Vector type: Gateway entry vector
Growth in bacteria
  Bacterial resistance: Kanamycin, 50 μg/mL
  Growth temperature: 37°C
  Growth strain: DH5alpha
  Copy number: High Copy
Gene/Insert
  Gene/Insert name: CG13902 (alt names: FBgn0035166; CG13902, FBtr0300712)
  Species: D. melanogaster (fly)
  Insert size (bp): 1203
  Cloning method: Gateway Cloning
  Sequencing primers: 5′ M13-F20; 3′ M13R
Terms and licenses: Academic/Nonprofit Terms; Industry Terms: Not Available to Industry
How to cite: pFOSGE_COF1B08 was a gift from Alexander Stark (Addgene plasmid # 70826 ; http://n2t.net/addgene:70826 ; RRID:Addgene_70826)
